Addgene plasmid #108487: mCherry-Incenp wt
Purpose: expression of vsv-INCENP wt-mCherry
Depositing lab: Susanne Lens. Publication: Sensing chromosome bi-orientation by spatial separation of aurora B kinase from kinetochore substrates. Liu D, Vader G, Vromans MJ, Lampson MA, Lens SM. Science. 2009 Mar 6;323(5919):1350-3. doi: 10.1126/science.1167000. Epub 2009 Jan 15. PubMed 19150808.
Backbone
  Vector backbone: mCherry-N1
  Backbone size w/o insert (bp): 4700
  Vector type: Mammalian Expression
Growth in bacteria
  Bacterial resistance: Kanamycin, 50 μg/mL
  Growth temperature: 37°C
  Growth strain: DH5alpha
  Copy number: High Copy
Gene/Insert
  Gene/Insert name: INCENP
  Species: H. sapiens (human)
  Insert size (bp): 2757
  Entrez Gene: INCENP
  Promoter: CMV
  Tag / fusion protein: VSV (N terminal on insert); mCherry (C terminal on insert)
  Cloning method: Restriction Enzyme; 5′ cloning site HinDIII (unknown if destroyed); 3′ cloning site HinDIII (unknown if destroyed)
Terms and licenses: Academic/Nonprofit Terms; Industry Terms: Not Available to Industry
How to cite: mCherry-Incenp wt was a gift from Susanne Lens (Addgene plasmid # 108487 ; http://n2t.net/addgene:108487 ; RRID:Addgene_108487)
