[The description below was written by a language model from this plasmid's Addgene catalogue record and pLannotate feature annotations shown in this document.]
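Description:
mCherry-Incenp wt is a mammalian expression plasmid built on the mCherry-N1 backbone for producing wild-type human INCENP as a fusion protein with an N-terminal VSV epitope tag and a C-terminal mCherry. It is maintained in E. coli at high copy through a pUC/ColE1-type origin and selected with kanamycin. The NeoR/KanR gene (Tn5 aminoglycoside phosphotransferase) sits behind tandem bacterial (bla-type) and SV40 early promoters and is followed by an HSV TK polyadenylation signal. The same marker can therefore give G418 resistance in mammalian cells. An f1 origin is also present. The short large T antigen, ble and bGH poly(A) fragments that were annotated appear to be backbone remnants or spurious matches rather than functional parts.

The expression cassette uses the CMV immediate-early enhancer and promoter to drive the INCENP open reading frame, which was inserted at a HindIII site in the multiple cloning site. A short stretch of residual polylinker joins INCENP to mCherry, and the transcript ends at the SV40 poly(A) signal. The VSV tag is not annotated separately in either feature table, but there is a small unannotated gap between the upstream polylinker fragment and the start of INCENP where it would be expected to lie. The depositor's sequence and the repository's sequencing result differ by only two nucleotides in length and carry the same set of features.

INCENP is the scaffold subunit of the chromosomal passenger complex. Its N-terminus binds survivin and borealin to target the complex to the inner centromere, and its C-terminus binds Aurora B. The construct allows red fluorescent imaging and epitope-based detection of INCENP in transfected cells. It comes from work on how Aurora B's spatial separation from kinetochore substrates relates to chromosome bi-orientation, and the "wt" in its name suggests it served as the wild-type reference there.
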