Features (pLannotate 1.2.2; 16 found; start..end, strand, type, name):
     61..364     +  enhancer       CMV enhancer: human cytomegalovirus immediate early enhancer
    365..568     +  promoter       CMV promoter: human cytomegalovirus (CMV) immediate early promoter
    591..627     +  misc_feature   MCS (fragment): multiple cloning site
    676..3426    +  CDS            INCENP: INCE_HUMAN - Experimental evidence at protein level: Swiss-Prot protein existence level 1. Component of the chromosomal passenger complex (CPC), a complex that acts as a key regulator of mitosis. The CPC complex has essential functions at the centromere in ensuring correct chromosome alignment and segregation and is required for chromatin-induced microtubule stabilization and spindle assembly. Acts as a scaffold regulating CPC localization and activity. The C-terminus associates with AURKB or AURKC, the N-terminus associated with BIRC5/survivin and CDCA8/borealin tethers the CPC to the inner c
   3426..3470    +  misc_feature   MCS (fragment): multiple cloning site
   3472..4182    +  CDS            mCherry: monomeric derivative of DsRed fluorescent protein (Shaner et al., 2004) mammalian codon-optimized
   4197..4280    +  CDS            large T antigen (fragment): large T antigen from SV40 (simian virus 40)
   4303..4424    +  polyA_signal   SV40 poly(A) signal: SV40 polyadenylation signal
   4458..4886    -  rep_origin     f1 ori (sequence partly withheld): f1 bacteriophage origin of replication; arrow indicates direction of (+) strand synthesis
   4913..5017    +  promoter       AmpR promoter: bla
   5019..5376    +  promoter       SV40 promoter: SV40 enhancer and early promoter
   5411..6205    +  CDS            NeoR/KanR: aminoglycoside phosphotransferase from Tn5; aph(3')-II (or nptII); confers resistance to neomycin, kanamycin, and G418 (Geneticin®)
   6226..6378    +  CDS            ble (fragment): BLE_KLEPN - Experimental evidence at protein level: Swiss-Prot protein existence level 1. Binding protein with a strong affinity to the bleomycin family of antibiotics. Binds to CL990; an antimitotic-antibiotic compound. From Klebsiella pneumoniae.
   6437..6484    +  polyA_signal   HSV TK poly(A) signal: herpes simplex virus thymidine kinase polyadenylation signal (Cole and Stacy, 1985)
   6575..6591    -  polyA_signal   bGH poly(A) signal (fragment): bovine growth hormone polyadenylation signal
   6813..7401    +  rep_origin     ori: high-copy-number ColE1/pMB1/pBR322/pUC origin of replication
>Addgene plasmid #108487 | mCherry-Incenp wt | depositor full sequence | sequence record 205258 | mCherry-Incenp wt sequence 7515 bps
TAGTTATTAATAGTAATCAATTACGGGGTCATTAGTTCATAGCCCATATATGGAGTTCCGCGTTACATAA
CTTACGGTAAATGGCCCGCCTGGCTGACCGCCCAACGACCCCCGCCCATTGACGTCAATAATGACGTATG
TTCCCATAGTAACGCCAATAGGGACTTTCCATTGACGTCAATGGGTGGAGTATTTACGGTAAACTGCCCA
CTTGGCAGTACATCAAGTGTATCATATGCCAAGTACGCCCCCTATTGACGTCAATGACGGTAAATGGCCC
GCCTGGCATTATGCCCAGTACATGACCTTATGGGACTTTCCTACTTGGCAGTACATCTACGTATTAGTCA
TCGCTATTACCATGGTGATGCGGTTTTGGCAGTACATCAATGGGCGTGGATAGCGGTTTGACTCACGGGG
ATTTCCAAGTCTCCACCCCATTGACGTCAATGGGAGTTTGTTTTGGCACCAAAATCAACGGGACTTTCCA
AAATGTCGTAACAACTCCGCCCCATTGACGCAAATGGGCGGTAGGCGTGTACGGTGGGAGGTCTATATAA
GCAGAGCTGGTTTAGTGAACCGTCAGATCCGCTAGCGCTACCGGACTCAGATCTCGAGCTCAAGCTTGGT
ACCGCCACCATGTACACCGACATCGAGATGAACCGGTTGGGCAAGGGGACGACGGCCCCAGGGCCCATTC
ACCTGCTGGAGCTCTGTGACCAGAAGCTCATGGAGTTTCTCTGCAACATGGATAATAAGGACTTGGTGTG
GCTTGAGGAGATCCAAGAGGAGGCCGAGCGCATGTTCACCAGAGAATTCAGCAAAGAGCCAGAGCTGATG
CCCAAAACACCTTCTCAGAAGAACCGACGGAAGAAGAGACGGATTTCTTATGTTCAGGATGAAAACAGAG
ATCCCATCAGGAGAAGGTTATCCCGCAGAAAGTCTCGGAGCAGCCAGCTGAGCTCCCGACGCCTCCGCAG
CAAGGACAGTGTAGAGAAGCTGGCTACAGTGGTCGGGGAGAACGGCTCCGTTCTGCGGCGTGTGACCCGT
GCTGCGGCTGCAGCTGCCGCGGCTACCATGGCATTGGCTGCACCTTCTTCACCCACCCCTGAGTCTCCCA
CGATGCTGACTAAGAAGCCCGAGGATAACCACACCCAGTGCCAGCTGGTGCCTGTGGTGGAGATCGGCAT
CAGTGAGCGCCAGAATGCTGAGCAGCATGTCACCCAGCTCATGTCCACCGAGCCTCTGCCCCGCACTCTG
TCCCCGACTCCAGCTTCAGCCACAGCTCCAACCTCCCAGGGCATCCCGACATCAGATGAGGAATCAACAC
CTAAGAAGTCGAAGGCCAGGATACTGGAGTCCATCACAGTGAGCTCCCTGATGGCTACACCCCAGGACCC
CAAGGGTCAAGGGGTCGGGACGGGGCGGTCTGCGTCTAAGCTCAGGATTGCGCAGGTCTCCCCTGGCCCA
CGGGACTCGCCAGCCTTTCCAGATTCTCCATGGCGGGAGCGGGTGCTGGCTCCCATCCTGCCGGATAACT
TCTCCACGCCCACGGGCTCTCGCACGGACTCTCAATCGGTGCGGCACAGCCCGATCGCCCCGTCTTCCCC
GAGTCCCCGAGTCTTAGCCCAGAAGTACTCTCTGGTGGCCAAACAGGAAAGTGTTGTCCGCAGGGCGAGC
AGAAGGCTTGCCAAGAAGACTGCCGAAGAGCCAGCTGCCTCTGGCCGCATCATCTGTCACAGTTACCTGG
AGAGGCTCCTGAATGTTGAGGTGCCCCAGAAAGTTGGTTCTGAGCAGAAGGAACCCCCCGAGGAGGCTGA
GCCTGTGGCGGCAGCTGAGCCAGAGGTCCCTGAGAACAACGGAAATAACTCGTGGCCCCACAATGACACA
GAGATCGCCAACAGCACACCCAACCCGAAGCCTGCAGCCAGCAGCCCGGAAACACCCTCTGCAGGGCAGC
AAGAGGCCAAGACGGACCAAGCAGATGGACCCAGAGAGCCACCGCAGAGTGCCAGGAGGAAGCGCAGCTA
CAAGCAGGCCGTGAGTGAGCTGGACGAGGAGCAGCACCTGGAGGATGAGGAGCTGCAGCCCCCCAGGAGC
AAGACCCCTTCCTCACCCTGCCCAGCCAGCAAGGTGGTACGGCCCCTCCGGACCTTTCTGCACACAGTGC
AGAGGAACCAGATGCTCACGACCCCGACCTCAGCCCCACGCAGCGTCATGAAGTCCTTTATTAAGCGCAA
CACTCCCCTGCGCATGGACCCCAAGTGCAGCTTCGTCGAGAAGGAGCGGCAGCGCCTGGAGAATCTGCGG
CGGAAGGAGGAGGCCGAGCAGCTGCGCAGGCAGAAGGTGGAGGAGGACAAGCGGCGGCGGCTGGAGGAGG
TGAAGCTGAAGCGTGAGGAACGCCTCCGCAAGGTGCTGCAGGCCCGCGAGCGGGTGGAGCAGATGAAGGA
GGAGAAGAAGAAGCAGATTGAGCAGAAGTTTGCTCAGATCGACGAGAAGACTGAGAAGGCCAAGGAGGAG
CGGCTGGCAGAGGAGAAGGCCAAGAAAAAGGCGGCGGCCAAGAAGATGGAGGAGGTGGAAGCACGCAGGA
AGCAGGAAGAGGATGCACGTAGGCTCAGGTGGCTGCAGCAGGAGGAGGAAGAGCGGCGGCACCAAGAGCT
GCTGCAGAAGAAGAAGGAAGAGGAGCAGGAGCGGCTGCGGAAGGCGGCCGAGGCTAAGCGGCTGGCAGAG
CAGCGGGAGCAGGAGCGGCGGGAGCAGGAGCGGCGCGAGCAGGAGCGGCGCGAGCAGGAGCGGCGGGAGC
AGGAGCGGCGCGAGCAGGAGCGACAGCTGGCAGAGCAGGAGCGTCGGCGGGAGCAGGAGCGGCTCCAGGC
CGAGAGGGAGCTGCAGGAGCGGGAGAAGGCCCTGCGGCTGCAGAAGGAGCAGCTGCAGAGGGAACTGGAG
GAGAAGAAGAAGAAGGAAGAGCAGCAGCGTCTGGCTGAGCGGCAGCTGCAGGAGGAGCAAGAGAAGAAAG
CCAAGGAGGCAGTAGGGGCCAGCAAGGCCCTGAATGTGACTGTGGACGTGCAGTCTCCAGCTTGTACCTC
ATATCAAATGACTCCGCAAGGGCACAGGGCCCCTCCCAAGATCAACCCAGATAACTACGGGATGGATCTG
AATAGCGACGACTCCACCGATGATGAGGCCCATCCCCGGAAGCCCATCCCCACCTGGGCCCGAGGCACCC
CGCTCAGCCAGGCTATCATTCACCAGTACTACCACCCACCGAACCTTCTGGAGCTCTTTGGAACCATTCT
CCCACTGGACTTGGAGGATATCTTCAAGAAGAGCAAGCCCCGCTATCACAAGCGCACCAGCTCTGCTGTC
TGGAACTCACCGCCCCTGCAGGGCGCCAGGGTCCCCAGCAGCCTGGCCTACAGCCTGAAGAAGCACAAGC
TTCGAATTCTGCAGTCGACGGTACCGCGGGCCCGGGATCCAATGGTGAGCAAGGGCGAGGAGGATAACAT
GGCCATCATCAAGGAGTTCATGCGCTTCAAGGTGCACATGGAGGGCTCCGTGAACGGCCACGAGTTCGAG
ATCGAGGGCGAGGGCGAGGGCCGCCCCTACGAGGGCACCCAGACCGCCAAGCTGAAGGTGACCAAGGGTG
GCCCCCTGCCCTTCGCCTGGGACATCCTGTCCCCTCAGTTCATGTACGGCTCCAAGGCCTACGTGAAGCA
CCCCGCCGACATCCCCGACTACTTGAAGCTGTCCTTCCCCGAGGGCTTCAAGTGGGAGCGCGTGATGAAC
TTCGAGGACGGCGGCGTGGTGACCGTGACCCAGGACTCCTCCCTGCAGGACGGCGAGTTCATCTACAAGG
TGAAGCTGCGCGGCACCAACTTCCCCTCCGACGGCCCCGTAATGCAGAAGAAGACCATGGGCTGGGAGGC
CTCCTCCGAGCGGATGTACCCCGAGGACGGCGCCCTGAAGGGCGAGATCAAGCAGAGGCTGAAGCTGAAG
GACGGCGGCCACTACGACGCTGAGGTCAAGACCACCTACAAGGCCAAGAAGCCCGTGCAGCTGCCCGGCG
CCTACAACGTCAACATCAAGTTGGACATCACCTCCCACAACGAGGACTACACCATCGTGGAACAGTACGA
ACGCGCCGAGGGCCGCCACTCCACCGGCGGCATGGACGAGCTGTACAAGTAGCGGCCGCGACTCTAGATC
ATAATCAGCCATACCACATTTGTAGAGGTTTTACTTGCTTTAAAAAACCTCCCACACCTCCCCCTGAACC
TGAAACATAAAATGAATGCAATTGTTGTTGTTAACTTGTTTATTGCAGCTTATAATGGTTACAAATAAAG
CAATAGCATCACAAATTTCACAAATAAAGCATTTTTTTCACTGCATTCTAGTTGTGGTTTGTCCAAACTC
ATCAATGTATCTTAAGGCGTAAATTGTAAGCGTTAATATTTTGTTAAAATTCGCGTTAAATTTTTGTTAA
ATCAGCTCATTTTTTAACCAATAGGCCGAAATCGGCAAAATCCCTTATAAATCAAAAGAATAGACCGAGA
TAGGGT
[37 nt withheld, positions 4557-4593]
AAAGAACGTGGACTCCAACGTCAAAGG
[49 nt withheld, positions 4621-4669]
T
[91 nt withheld, positions 4671-4761]
G
[124 nt withheld, positions 4763-4886]
CAGGTGGCACTTTTCGGGGAAATGTGCGCGGAACCCCTATTTGTTTATTTTTCTAAATACATTCAAATAT
GTATCCGCTCATGAGACAATAACCCTGATAAATGCTTCAATAATATTGAAAAAGGAAGAGTCCTGAGGCG
GAAAGAACCAGCTGTGGAATGTGTGTCAGTTAGGGTGTGGAAAGTCCCCAGGCTCCCCAGCAGGCAGAAG
TATGCAAAGCATGCATCTCAATTAGTCAGCAACCAGGTGTGGAAAGTCCCCAGGCTCCCCAGCAGGCAGA
AGTATGCAAAGCATGCATCTCAATTAGTCAGCAACCATAGTCCCGCCCCTAACTCCGCCCATCCCGCCCC
TAACTCCGCCCAGTTCCGCCCATTCTCCGCCCCATGGCTGACTAATTTTTTTTATTTATGCAGAGGCCGA
GGCCGCCTCGGCCTCTGAGCTATTCCAGAAGTAGTGAGGAGGCTTTTTTGGAGGCCTAGGCTTTTGCAAA
GATCGATCAAGAGACAGGATGAGGATCGTTTCGCATGATTGAACAAGATGGATTGCACGCAGGTTCTCCG
GCCGCTTGGGTGGAGAGGCTATTCGGCTATGACTGGGCACAACAGACAATCGGCTGCTCTGATGCCGCCG
TGTTCCGGCTGTCAGCGCAGGGGCGCCCGGTTCTTTTTGTCAAGACCGACCTGTCCGGTGCCCTGAATGA
ACTGCAAGACGAGGCAGCGCGGCTATCGTGGCTGGCCACGACGGGCGTTCCTTGCGCAGCTGTGCTCGAC
GTTGTCACTGAAGCGGGAAGGGACTGGCTGCTATTGGGCGAAGTGCCGGGGCAGGATCTCCTGTCATCTC
ACCTTGCTCCTGCCGAGAAAGTATCCATCATGGCTGATGCAATGCGGCGGCTGCATACGCTTGATCCGGC
TACCTGCCCATTCGACCACCAAGCGAAACATCGCATCGAGCGAGCACGTACTCGGATGGAAGCCGGTCTT
GTCGATCAGGATGATCTGGACGAAGAGCATCAGGGGCTCGCGCCAGCCGAACTGTTCGCCAGGCTCAAGG
CGAGCATGCCCGACGGCGAGGATCTCGTCGTGACCCATGGCGATGCCTGCTTGCCGAATATCATGGTGGA
AAATGGCCGCTTTTCTGGATTCATCGACTGTGGCCGGCTGGGTGTGGCGGACCGCTATCAGGACATAGCG
TTGGCTACCCGTGATATTGCTGAAGAGCTTGGCGGCGAATGGGCTGACCGCTTCCTCGTGCTTTACGGTA
TCGCCGCTCCCGATTCGCAGCGCATCGCCTTCTATCGCCTTCTTGACGAGTTCTTCTGAGCGGGACTCTG
GGGTTCGAAATGACCGACCAAGCGACGCCCAACCTGCCATCACGAGATTTCGATTCCACCGCCGCCTTCT
ATGAAAGGTTGGGCTTCGGAATCGTTTTCCGGGACGCCGGCTGGATGATCCTCCAGCGCGGGGATCTCAT
GCTGGAGTTCTTCGCCCACCCTAGGGGGAGGCTAACTGAAACACGGAAGGAGACAATACCGGAAGGAACC
CGCGCTATGACGGCAATAAAAAGACAGAATAAAACGCACGGTGTTGGGTCGTTTGTTCATAAACGCGGGG
TTCGGTCCCAGGGCTGGCACTCTGTCGATACCCCACCGAGACCCCATTGGGGCCAATACGCCCGCGTTTC
TTCCTTTTCCCCACCCCACCCCCCAAGTTCGGGTGAAGGCCCAGGGCTCGCAGCCAACGTCGGGGCGGCA
GGCCCTGCCATAGCCTCAGGTTACTCATATATACTTTAGATTGATTTAAAACTTCATTTTTAATTTAAAA
GGATCTAGGTGAAGATCCTTTTTGATAATCTCATGACCAAAATCCCTTAACGTGAGTTTTCGTTCCACTG
AGCGTCAGACCCCGTAGAAAAGATCAAAGGATCTTCTTGAGATCCTTTTTTTCTGCGCGTAATCTGCTGC
TTGCAAACAAAAAAACCACCGCTACCAGCGGTGGTTTGTTTGCCGGATCAAGAGCTACCAACTCTTTTTC
CGAAGGTAACTGGCTTCAGCAGAGCGCAGATACCAAATACTGTCCTTCTAGTGTAGCCGTAGTTAGGCCA
CCACTTCAAGAACTCTGTAGCACCGCCTACATACCTCGCTCTGCTAATCCTGTTACCAGTGGCTGCTGCC
AGTGGCGATAAGTCGTGTCTTACCGGGTTGGACTCAAGACGATAGTTACCGGATAAGGCGCAGCGGTCGG
GCTGAACGGGGGGTTCGTGCACACAGCCCAGCTTGGAGCGAACGACCTACACCGAACTGAGATACCTACA
GCGTGAGCTATGAGAAAGCGCCACGCTTCCCGAAGGGAGAAAGGCGGACAGGTATCCGGTAAGCGGCAGG
GTCGGAACAGGAGAGCGCACGAGGGAGCTTCCAGGGGGAAACGCCTGGTATCTTTATAGTCCTGTCGGGT
TTCGCCACCTCTGACTTGAGCGTCGATTTTTGTGATGCTCGTCAGGGGGGCGGAGCCTATGGAAAAACGC
CAGCAACGCGGCCTTTTTACGGTTCCTGGCCTTTTGCTGGCCTTTTGCTCACATGTTCTTTCCTGCGTTA
TCCCCTGATTCTGTGGATAACCGTATTACCGCCATGCAT
