Features (pLannotate 1.2.2; 16 found; start..end, strand, type, name):
     61..364     +  enhancer       CMV enhancer: human cytomegalovirus immediate early enhancer
    365..568     +  promoter       CMV promoter: human cytomegalovirus (CMV) immediate early promoter
    591..627     +  misc_feature   MCS (fragment): multiple cloning site
    676..3426    +  CDS            INCENP: INCE_HUMAN - Experimental evidence at protein level: Swiss-Prot protein existence level 1. Component of the chromosomal passenger complex (CPC), a complex that acts as a key regulator of mitosis. The CPC complex has essential functions at the centromere in ensuring correct chromosome alignment and segregation and is required for chromatin-induced microtubule stabilization and spindle assembly. Acts as a scaffold regulating CPC localization and activity. The C-terminus associates with AURKB or AURKC, the N-terminus associated with BIRC5/survivin and CDCA8/borealin tethers the CPC to the inner c
   3426..3470    +  misc_feature   MCS (fragment): multiple cloning site
   3472..4179    +  CDS            mCherry: mCherry is a basic (constitutively fluorescent) red fluorescent protein published in 2004, derived from Discosoma sp.. It is reported to be a very rapidly-maturing monomer with low acid sensitivity.
   4199..4282    +  CDS            large T antigen (fragment): large T antigen from SV40 (simian virus 40)
   4305..4426    +  polyA_signal   SV40 poly(A) signal: SV40 polyadenylation signal
   4460..4888    -  rep_origin     f1 ori (sequence partly withheld): f1 bacteriophage origin of replication; arrow indicates direction of (+) strand synthesis
   4915..5019    +  promoter       AmpR promoter: bla
   5021..5378    +  promoter       SV40 promoter: SV40 enhancer and early promoter
   5413..6207    +  CDS            NeoR/KanR: aminoglycoside phosphotransferase from Tn5; aph(3')-II (or nptII); confers resistance to neomycin, kanamycin, and G418 (Geneticin®)
   6228..6380    +  CDS            ble (fragment): BLE_KLEPN - Experimental evidence at protein level: Swiss-Prot protein existence level 1. Binding protein with a strong affinity to the bleomycin family of antibiotics. Binds to CL990; an antimitotic-antibiotic compound. From Klebsiella pneumoniae.
   6439..6486    +  polyA_signal   HSV TK poly(A) signal: herpes simplex virus thymidine kinase polyadenylation signal (Cole and Stacy, 1985)
   6577..6593    -  polyA_signal   bGH poly(A) signal (fragment): bovine growth hormone polyadenylation signal
   6815..7403    +  rep_origin     ori: high-copy-number ColE1/pMB1/pBR322/pUC origin of replication
>Addgene plasmid #108487 | mCherry-Incenp wt | addgene full sequence | sequence record 208158 | Addgene NGS Result
TAGTTATTAATAGTAATCAATTACGGGGTCATTAGTTCATAGCCCATATATGGAGTTCCGCGTTACATAA
CTTACGGTAAATGGCCCGCCTGGCTGACCGCCCAACGACCCCCGCCCATTGACGTCAATAATGACGTATG
TTCCCATAGTAACGCCAATAGGGACTTTCCATTGACGTCAATGGGTGGAGTATTTACGGTAAACTGCCCA
CTTGGCAGTACATCAAGTGTATCATATGCCAAGTACGCCCCCTATTGACGTCAATGACGGTAAATGGCCC
GCCTGGCATTATGCCCAGTACATGACCTTATGGGACTTTCCTACTTGGCAGTACATCTACGTATTAGTCA
TCGCTATTACCATGGTGATGCGGTTTTGGCAGTACATCAATGGGCGTGGATAGCGGTTTGACTCACGGGG
ATTTCCAAGTCTCCACCCCATTGACGTCAATGGGAGTTTGTTTTGGCACCAAAATCAACGGGACTTTCCA
AAATGTCGTAACAACTCCGCCCCATTGACGCAAATGGGCGGTAGGCGTGTACGGTGGGAGGTCTATATAA
GCAGAGCTGGTTTAGTGAACCGTCAGATCCGCTAGCGCTACCGGACTCAGATCTCGAGCTCAAGCTTGGT
ACCGCCACCATGTACACCGACATCGAGATGAACCGGTTGGGCAAGGGGACGACGGCCCCAGGGCCCATTC
ACCTGCTGGAGCTCTGTGACCAGAAGCTCATGGAGTTTCTCTGCAACATGGATAATAAGGACTTGGTGTG
GCTTGAGGAGATCCAAGAGGAGGCCGAGCGCATGTTCACCAGAGAATTCAGCAAAGAGCCAGAGCTGATG
CCCAAAACACCTTCTCAGAAGAACCGACGGAAGAAGAGACGGATTTCTTATGTTCAGGATGAAAACAGAG
ATCCCATCAGGAGAAGGTTATCCCGCAGAAAGTCTCGGAGCAGCCAGCTGAGCTCCCGACGCCTCCGCAG
CAAGGACAGTGTAGAGAAGCTGGCTACAGTGGTCGGGGAGAACGGCTCCGTTCTGCGGCGTGTGACCCGT
GCTGCGGCTGCAGCTGCCGCGGCTACCATGGCATTGGCTGCACCTTCTTCACCCACCCCTGAGTCTCCCA
CGATGCTGACTAAGAAGCCCGAGGATAACCACACCCAGTGCCAGCTGGTGCCTGTGGTGGAGATCGGCAT
CAGTGAGCGCCAGAATGCTGAGCAGCATGTCACCCAGCTCATGTCCACCGAGCCTCTGCCCCGCACTCTG
TCCCCGACTCCAGCTTCAGCCACAGCTCCAACCTCCCAGGGCATCCCGACATCAGATGAGGAATCAACAC
CTAAGAAGTCGAAGGCCAGGATACTGGAGTCCATCACAGTGAGCTCCCTGATGGCTACACCCCAGGACCC
CAAGGGTCAAGGGGTCGGGACGGGGCGGTCTGCGTCTAAGCTCAGGATTGCGCAGGTCTCCCCTGGCCCA
CGGGACTCGCCAGCCTTTCCAGATTCTCCATGGCGGGAGCGGGTGCTGGCTCCCATCCTGCCGGATAACT
TCTCCACGCCCACGGGCTCTCGCACGGACTCTCAATCGGTGCGGCACAGCCCGATCGCCCCGTCTTCCCC
GAGTCCCCGAGTCTTAGCCCAGAAGTACTCTCTGGTGGCCAAACAGGAAAGTGTTGTCCGCAGGGCGAGC
AGAAGGCTTGCCAAGAAGACTGCCGAAGAGCCAGCTGCCTCTGGCCGCATCATCTGTCACAGTTACCTGG
AGAGGCTCCTGAATGTTGAGGTGCCCCAGAAAGTTGGTTCTGAGCAGAAGGAACCCCCCGAGGAGGCTGA
GCCTGTGGCGGCAGCTGAGCCAGAGGTCCCTGAGAACAACGGAAATAACTCGTGGCCCCACAATGACACA
GAGATCGCCAACAGCACACCCAACCCGAAGCCTGCAGCCAGCAGCCCGGAAACACCCTCTGCAGGGCAGC
AAGAGGCCAAGACGGACCAAGCAGATGGACCCAGAGAGCCACCGCAGAGTGCCAGGAGGAAGCGCAGCTA
CAAGCAGGCCGTGAGTGAGCTGGACGAGGAGCAGCACCTGGAGGATGAGGAGCTGCAGCCCCCCAGGAGC
AAGACCCCTTCCTCACCCTGCCCAGCCAGCAAGGTGGTACGGCCCCTCCGGACCTTTCTGCACACAGTGC
AGAGGAACCAGATGCTCACGACCCCGACCTCAGCCCCACGCAGCGTCATGAAGTCCTTTATTAAGCGCAA
CACTCCCCTGCGCATGGACCCCAAGTGCAGCTTCGTCGAGAAGGAGCGGCAGCGCCTGGAGAATCTGCGG
CGGAAGGAGGAGGCCGAGCAGCTGCGCAGGCAGAAGGTGGAGGAGGACAAGCGGCGGCGGCTGGAGGAGG
TGAAGCTGAAGCGTGAGGAACGCCTCCGCAAGGTGCTGCAGGCCCGCGAGCGGGTGGAGCAGATGAAGGA
GGAGAAGAAGAAGCAGATTGAGCAGAAGTTTGCTCAGATCGACGAGAAGACTGAGAAGGCCAAGGAGGAG
CGGCTGGCAGAGGAGAAGGCCAAGAAAAAGGCGGCGGCCAAGAAGATGGAGGAGGTGGAAGCACGCAGGA
AGCAGGAAGAGGATGCACGTAGGCTCAGGTGGCTGCAGCAGGAGGAGGAAGAGCGGCGGCACCAAGAGCT
GCTGCAGAAGAAGAAGGAAGAGGAGCAGGAGCGGCTGCGGAAGGCGGCCGAGGCTAAGCGGCTGGCAGAG
CAGCGGGAGCAGGAGCGGCGGGAGCAGGAGCGGCGCGAGCAGGAGCGGCGCGAGCAGGAGCGGCGGGAGC
AGGAGCGGCGCGAGCAGGAGCGACAGCTGGCAGAGCAGGAGCGTCGGCGGGAGCAGGAGCGGCTCCAGGC
CGAGAGGGAGCTGCAGGAGCGGGAGAAGGCCCTGCGGCTGCAGAAGGAGCAGCTGCAGAGGGAACTGGAG
GAGAAGAAGAAGAAGGAAGAGCAGCAGCGTCTGGCTGAGCGGCAGCTGCAGGAGGAGCAAGAGAAGAAAG
CCAAGGAGGCAGCAGGGGCCAGCAAGGCCCTGAATGTGACTGTGGACGTGCAGTCTCCAGCTTGTACCTC
ATATCAGATGACTCCGCAAGGGCACAGGGCCCCTCCCAAGATCAACCCAGATAACTACGGGATGGATCTG
AATAGCGACGACTCCACCGATGATGAGGCCCATCCCCGGAAGCCCATCCCCACCTGGGCCCGAGGCACCC
CGCTCAGCCAGGCTATCATTCACCAGTACTACCACCCACCGAACCTTCTGGAGCTCTTTGGAACCATTCT
CCCACTGGACTTGGAGGATATCTTCAAGAAGAGCAAGCCCCGCTATCACAAGCGCACCAGCTCTGCTGTC
TGGAACTCACCGCCCCTGCAGGGCGCCAGGGTCCCCAGCAGCCTGGCCTACAGCCTGAAGAAGCACAAGC
TTCGAATTCTGCAGTCGACGGTACCGCGGGCCCGGGATCCAATGGTGAGCAAGGGCGAGGAGGATAACAT
GGCCATCATCAAGGAGTTCATGCGCTTCAAGGTGCACATGGAGGGCTCCGTGAACGGCCACGAGTTCGAG
ATCGAGGGCGAGGGCGAGGGCCGCCCCTACGAGGGCACCCAGACCGCCAAGCTGAAGGTGACCAAGGGTG
GCCCCCTGCCCTTCGCCTGGGACATCCTGTCCCCTCAGTTCATGTACGGCTCCAAGGCCTACGTGAAGCA
CCCCGCCGACATCCCCGACTACTTGAAGCTGTCCTTCCCCGAGGGCTTCAAGTGGGAGCGCGTGATGAAC
TTCGAGGACGGCGGCGTGGTGACCGTGACCCAGGACTCCTCCCTGCAGGACGGCGAGTTCATCTACAAGG
TGAAGCTGCGCGGCACCAACTTCCCCTCCGACGGCCCCGTAATGCAGAAGAAGACCATGGGCTGGGAGGC
CTCCTCCGAGCGGATGTACCCCGAGGACGGCGCCCTGAAGGGCGAGATCAAGCAGAGGCTGAAGCTGAAG
GACGGCGGCCACTACGACGCTGAGGTCAAGACCACCTACAAGGCCAAGAAGCCCGTGCAGCTGCCCGGCG
CCTACAACGTCAACATCAAGTTGGACATCACCTCCCACAACGAGGACTACACCATCGTGGAACAGTACGA
ACGCGCCGAGGGCCGCCACTCCACCGGCGGCATGGACGAGCTGTACAAGTAAAGCGGCCGCGACTCTAGA
TCATAATCAGCCATACCACATTTGTAGAGGTTTTACTTGCTTTAAAAAACCTCCCACACCTCCCCCTGAA
CCTGAAACATAAAATGAATGCAATTGTTGTTGTTAACTTGTTTATTGCAGCTTATAATGGTTACAAATAA
AGCAATAGCATCACAAATTTCACAAATAAAGCATTTTTTTCACTGCATTCTAGTTGTGGTTTGTCCAAAC
TCATCAATGTATCTTAAGGCGTAAATTGTAAGCGTTAATATTTTGTTAAAATTCGCGTTAAATTTTTGTT
AAATCAGCTCATTTTTTAACCAATAGGCCGAAATCGGCAAAATCCCTTATAAATCAAAAGAATAGACCGA
GATAGGGT
[37 nt withheld, positions 4559-4595]
AAAGAACGTGGACTCCAACGTCAAAGG
[49 nt withheld, positions 4623-4671]
T
[91 nt withheld, positions 4673-4763]
G
[124 nt withheld, positions 4765-4888]
CAGGTGGCACTTTTCGGGGAAATGTGCGCGGAACCCCTATTTGTTTATTTTTCTAAATACATTCAAATAT
GTATCCGCTCATGAGACAATAACCCTGATAAATGCTTCAATAATATTGAAAAAGGAAGAGTCCTGAGGCG
GAAAGAACCAGCTGTGGAATGTGTGTCAGTTAGGGTGTGGAAAGTCCCCAGGCTCCCCAGCAGGCAGAAG
TATGCAAAGCATGCATCTCAATTAGTCAGCAACCAGGTGTGGAAAGTCCCCAGGCTCCCCAGCAGGCAGA
AGTATGCAAAGCATGCATCTCAATTAGTCAGCAACCATAGTCCCGCCCCTAACTCCGCCCATCCCGCCCC
TAACTCCGCCCAGTTCCGCCCATTCTCCGCCCCATGGCTGACTAATTTTTTTTATTTATGCAGAGGCCGA
GGCCGCCTCGGCCTCTGAGCTATTCCAGAAGTAGTGAGGAGGCTTTTTTGGAGGCCTAGGCTTTTGCAAA
GATCGATCAAGAGACAGGATGAGGATCGTTTCGCATGATTGAACAAGATGGATTGCACGCAGGTTCTCCG
GCCGCTTGGGTGGAGAGGCTATTCGGCTATGACTGGGCACAACAGACAATCGGCTGCTCTGATGCCGCCG
TGTTCCGGCTGTCAGCGCAGGGGCGCCCGGTTCTTTTTGTCAAGACCGACCTGTCCGGTGCCCTGAATGA
ACTGCAAGACGAGGCAGCGCGGCTATCGTGGCTGGCCACGACGGGCGTTCCTTGCGCAGCTGTGCTCGAC
GTTGTCACTGAAGCGGGAAGGGACTGGCTGCTATTGGGCGAAGTGCCGGGGCAGGATCTCCTGTCATCTC
ACCTTGCTCCTGCCGAGAAAGTATCCATCATGGCTGATGCAATGCGGCGGCTGCATACGCTTGATCCGGC
TACCTGCCCATTCGACCACCAAGCGAAACATCGCATCGAGCGAGCACGTACTCGGATGGAAGCCGGTCTT
GTCGATCAGGATGATCTGGACGAAGAGCATCAGGGGCTCGCGCCAGCCGAACTGTTCGCCAGGCTCAAGG
CGAGCATGCCCGACGGCGAGGATCTCGTCGTGACCCATGGCGATGCCTGCTTGCCGAATATCATGGTGGA
AAATGGCCGCTTTTCTGGATTCATCGACTGTGGCCGGCTGGGTGTGGCGGACCGCTATCAGGACATAGCG
TTGGCTACCCGTGATATTGCTGAAGAGCTTGGCGGCGAATGGGCTGACCGCTTCCTCGTGCTTTACGGTA
TCGCCGCTCCCGATTCGCAGCGCATCGCCTTCTATCGCCTTCTTGACGAGTTCTTCTGAGCGGGACTCTG
GGGTTCGAAATGACCGACCAAGCGACGCCCAACCTGCCATCACGAGATTTCGATTCCACCGCCGCCTTCT
ATGAAAGGTTGGGCTTCGGAATCGTTTTCCGGGACGCCGGCTGGATGATCCTCCAGCGCGGGGATCTCAT
GCTGGAGTTCTTCGCCCACCCTAGGGGGAGGCTAACTGAAACACGGAAGGAGACAATACCGGAAGGAACC
CGCGCTATGACGGCAATAAAAAGACAGAATAAAACGCACGGTGTTGGGTCGTTTGTTCATAAACGCGGGG
TTCGGTCCCAGGGCTGGCACTCTGTCGATACCCCACCGAGACCCCATTGGGGCCAATACGCCCGCGTTTC
TTCCTTTTCCCCACCCCACCCCCCAAGTTCGGGTGAAGGCCCAGGGCTCGCAGCCAACGTCGGGGCGGCA
GGCCCTGCCATAGCCTCAGGTTACTCATATATACTTTAGATTGATTTAAAACTTCATTTTTAATTTAAAA
GGATCTAGGTGAAGATCCTTTTTGATAATCTCATGACCAAAATCCCTTAACGTGAGTTTTCGTTCCACTG
AGCGTCAGACCCCGTAGAAAAGATCAAAGGATCTTCTTGAGATCCTTTTTTTCTGCGCGTAATCTGCTGC
TTGCAAACAAAAAAACCACCGCTACCAGCGGTGGTTTGTTTGCCGGATCAAGAGCTACCAACTCTTTTTC
CGAAGGTAACTGGCTTCAGCAGAGCGCAGATACCAAATACTGTTCTTCTAGTGTAGCCGTAGTTAGGCCA
CCACTTCAAGAACTCTGTAGCACCGCCTACATACCTCGCTCTGCTAATCCTGTTACCAGTGGCTGCTGCC
AGTGGCGATAAGTCGTGTCTTACCGGGTTGGACTCAAGACGATAGTTACCGGATAAGGCGCAGCGGTCGG
GCTGAACGGGGGGTTCGTGCACACAGCCCAGCTTGGAGCGAACGACCTACACCGAACTGAGATACCTACA
GCGTGAGCTATGAGAAAGCGCCACGCTTCCCGAAGGGAGAAAGGCGGACAGGTATCCGGTAAGCGGCAGG
GTCGGAACAGGAGAGCGCACGAGGGAGCTTCCAGGGGGAAACGCCTGGTATCTTTATAGTCCTGTCGGGT
TTCGCCACCTCTGACTTGAGCGTCGATTTTTGTGATGCTCGTCAGGGGGGCGGAGCCTATGGAAAAACGC
CAGCAACGCGGCCTTTTTACGGTTCCTGGCCTTTTGCTGGCCTTTTGCTCACATGTTCTTTCCTGCGTTA
TCCCCTGATTCTGTGGATAACCGTATTACCGCCATGCAT
